Addgene plasmid #100786: DsRed-CPI-17-T38A
Purpose: Mammalian expression of Fluorescent CPI-17 neutral mutation
Depositing lab: Joseph Gordon. Depositing organization: University of Manitoba.
Backbone
  Vector backbone: pcDNA3.1(+)
  Backbone size w/o insert (bp): 5400
  Vector type: Mammalian Expression
Growth in bacteria
  Bacterial resistance: Ampicillin, 100 μg/mL
  Growth temperature: 37°C
  Growth strain: DH5alpha
  Copy number: High Copy
Gene/Insert
  Gene/Insert name: CPI-17-T38A
  Species: H. sapiens (human)
  Insert size (bp): 444
  Mutation: T38A
  Entrez Gene: PPP1R14A (a.k.a. PPP1INL)
  Promoter: CMV
  Tag / fusion protein: DsRed (N terminal on insert)
  Cloning method: Restriction Enzyme; 5′ cloning site BamHI (not destroyed); 3′ cloning site XhoI (not destroyed)
  Sequencing primers: 5′ T7; 3′ Sp6
Terms and licenses: Academic/Nonprofit Terms; Industry Terms: Not Available to Industry
How to cite: DsRed-CPI-17-T38A was a gift from Joseph Gordon (Addgene plasmid # 100786 ; http://n2t.net/addgene:100786 ; RRID:Addgene_100786)
