[The description below was written by a language model from this plasmid's Addgene catalogue record and pLannotate feature annotations shown in this document.]
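Description:
DsRed-CPI-17-T38A is a mammalian expression plasmid built on the pcDNA3.1(+) backbone, with a sequenced length of about 6.5 kb. It is propagated in E. coli through a high-copy ColE1/pUC-type origin and selected with ampicillin via the β-lactamase gene. An f1 origin is also present, which permits single-stranded DNA production. For selection in mammalian cells, the backbone carries an SV40 early promoter driving the Tn5 neomycin/kanamycin phosphotransferase gene, followed by an SV40 polyadenylation signal, so stably transfected cells can be selected with G418. Several small annotations in the feature table (a short HIV-1 LTR fragment, ble, lacI and bom fragments, and lac promoter/operator elements) are most likely backbone remnants or incidental similarity matches rather than functional parts.

The payload is a fusion reading frame expressed from the human cytomegalovirus immediate early enhancer and promoter and terminated by the bovine growth hormone polyadenylation signal. The red fluorescent protein DsRed2 sits at the N terminus. It is followed by human CPI-17 (PPP1R14A), cloned between BamHI and XhoI sites that remain intact. CPI-17 is an inhibitor of the protein phosphatase 1 catalytic subunit whose inhibitory potency rises more than a thousand-fold when it is phosphorylated, forming a switch that regulates smooth muscle contraction. The insert carries a T38A substitution, which the record calls a "neutral" mutation. Replacing threonine with alanine removes a potential phosphorylation site, so the construct presumably serves as a non-phosphorylatable counterpart to wild-type CPI-17. T7 and SP6 promoters flank the insert and serve as sequencing primer sites. The plasmid is intended for expressing fluorescently tagged mutant CPI-17 in mammalian cells, where the DsRed tag allows transfected cells and the fusion protein to be visualised.
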