Features (pLannotate 1.2.2; 22 found; start..end, strand, type, name):
     10..389     +  enhancer       CMV enhancer: human cytomegalovirus immediate early enhancer
    390..593     +  promoter       CMV promoter: human cytomegalovirus (CMV) immediate early promoter
    589..622     +  LTR            5' LTR (truncated) (fragment): truncated 5' long terminal repeat (LTR) from HIV-1
    638..656     +  promoter       T7 promoter: promoter for bacteriophage T7 RNA polymerase
    676..1350    +  CDS            DsRed2: DsRed2 is a basic (constitutively fluorescent) red fluorescent protein published in 2006, derived from Discosoma sp..
   1357..1797    +  CDS            PPP1R14A: PP14A_HUMAN - Also known as CPI17, PPP1INL. Experimental evidence at protein level: Swiss-Prot protein existence level 1. Inhibitor of PPP1CA. Has over 1000-fold higher inhibitory activity when phosphorylated, creating a molecular switch for regulating the phosphorylation status of PPP1CA substrates and smooth muscle contraction. From Homo sapiens (Human).
   1828..1846    -  promoter       SP6 promoter: promoter for bacteriophage SP6 RNA polymerase
   1872..2096    +  polyA_signal   bGH poly(A) signal: bovine growth hormone polyadenylation signal
   2100..2121    +  promoter       SV40 promoter (fragment): SV40 enhancer and early promoter
   2142..2570    +  rep_origin     f1 ori (sequence partly withheld): f1 bacteriophage origin of replication; arrow indicates direction of (+) strand synthesis
   2584..2913    +  promoter       SV40 promoter: SV40 enhancer and early promoter
   2980..3774    +  CDS            NeoR/KanR: aminoglycoside phosphotransferase from Tn5; aph(3')-II (or nptII); confers resistance to neomycin, kanamycin, and G418 (Geneticin®)
   3795..3953    +  CDS            ble (fragment): BLE_KLEPN - Experimental evidence at protein level: Swiss-Prot protein existence level 1. Binding protein with a strong affinity to the bleomycin family of antibiotics. Binds to CL990; an antimitotic-antibiotic compound. From Klebsiella pneumoniae.
   3948..4069    +  polyA_signal   SV40 poly(A) signal: SV40 polyadenylation signal
   4142..4158    -  protein_bind   lac operator: The lac repressor binds to the lac operator to inhibit transcription in E. coli. This inhibition can be relieved by adding lactose or isopropyl-β-D-thiogalactopyranoside (IPTG). lac repressor encoded by lacI
   4166..4196    -  promoter       lac promoter: promoter for the E. coli lac operon
   4211..4232    -  protein_bind   CAP binding site: CAP binding activates transcription in the presence of cAMP. E. coli catabolite activator protein
   4245..4337    -  CDS            lacI (fragment): lac repressor; lacI; The lac repressor binds to the lac operator to inhibit transcription in E. coli. This inhibition can be relieved by adding lactose or isopropyl-β-D-thiogalactopyranoside (IPTG).
   4520..5108    -  rep_origin     ori: high-copy-number ColE1/pMB1/pBR322/pUC origin of replication
   5279..6139    -  CDS            AmpR: β-lactamase; bla; confers resistance to ampicillin, carbenicillin, and related antibiotics
   6140..6244    -  promoter       AmpR promoter: bla
   6303..6355    -  misc_feature   bom (fragment): basis of mobility region from pBR322
>Addgene plasmid #100786 | DsRed-CPI-17-T38A | addgene full sequence | sequence record 193214 | Addgene NGS Result
ATACGCGTTGACATTGATTATTGACTAGTTATTAATAGTAATCAATTACGGGGTCATTAGTTCATAGCCC
ATATATGGAGTTCCGCGTTACATAACTTACGGTAAATGGCCCGCCTGGCTGACCGCCCAACGACCCCCGC
CCATTGACGTCAATAATGACGTATGTTCCCATAGTAACGCCAATAGGGACTTTCCATTGACGTCAATGGG
TGGAGTATTTACGGTAAACTGCCCACTTGGCAGTACATCAAGTGTATCATATGCCAAGTACGCCCCCTAT
TGACGTCAATGACGGTAAATGGCCCGCCTGGCATTATGCCCAGTACATGACCTTATGGGACTTTCCTACT
TGGCAGTACATCTACGTATTAGTCATCGCTATTACCATGGTGATGCGGTTTTGGCAGTACATCAATGGGC
GTGGATAGCGGTTTGACTCACGGGGATTTCCAAGTCTCCACCCCATTGACGTCAATGGGAGTTTGTTTTG
GCACCAAAATCAACGGGACTTTCCAAAATGTCGTAACAACTCCGCCCCATTGACGCAAATGGGCGGTAGG
CGTGTACGGTGGGAGGTCTATATAAGCAGAGCTCTCTGGCTAACTAGAGAACCCACTGCTTACTGGCTTA
TCGAAATTAATACGACTCACTATAGGGAGACCCAAGCTTGGTACCATGGCCTCCTCCGAGAACGTCATCA
CCGAGTTCATGCGCTTCAAGGTGCGCATGGAGGGCACCGTGAACGGCCACGAGTTCGAGATCGAGGGCGA
GGGCGAGGGCCGCCCCTACGAGGGCCACAACACCGTGAAGCTGAAGGTGACCAAGGGCGGCCCCCTGCCC
TTCGCCTGGGACATCCTGTCCCCCCAGTTCCAGTACGGCTCCAAGGTGTACGTGAAGCACCCCGCCGACA
TCCCCGACTACAAGAAGCTGTCCTTCCCCGAGGGCTTCAAGTGGGAGCGCGTGATGAACTTCGAGGACGG
CGGCGTGGCGACCGTGACCCAGGACTCCTCCCTGCAGGACGGCTGCTTCATCTACAAGGTGAAGTTCATC
GGCGTGAACTTCCCCTCCGACGGCCCCGTGATGCAGAAGAAGACCATGGGCTGGGAGGCCTCCACCGAGC
GCCTGTACCCCCGCGACGGCGTGCTGAAGGGCGAGACCCACAAGGCCCTGAAGCTGAAGGACGGCGGCCA
CTACCTGGTGGAGTTCAAGTCCATCTACATGGCCAAGAAGCCCGTGCAGCTGCCCGGCTACTACTACGTG
GACGCCAAGCTGGACATCACCTCCCACAACGAGGACTACACCATCGTGGAGCAGTACGAGCGCACCGAGG
GCCGCCACCACCTGTTCCTGGAATTCATGGCAGCTCAGCGGCTGGGCAAGCGCGTGCTGAGCAAGCTGCA
GTCTCCATCGCGGGCCCGCGGGCCAGGGGGCAGTCCCGGGGGGCTGCAGAAGCGGCACGCGCGCGTCGCC
GTCAAGTATGACCGGCGGGAGCTGCAGCGGCGGCTGGACGTGGAGAAGTGGATCGACGGGCGCCTGGAGG
AGCTGTACCGCGGCATGGAGGCAGACATGCCCGATGAGATCAACATTGATGAATTGTTGGAGTTAGAGAG
TGAAGAGGAGAGAAGCCGGAAAATCCAGGGACTCCTGAAGTCATGTGGGAAACCTGTCGAGGACTTCATC
CAGGAGCTGCTGGCAAAGCTTCAAGGCCTCCACAGGCAGCCCGGCCTCCGCCAGCCAAGCCCCTCCCACG
ACGGCAGCCTCAGCCCCCTCCAGGACCGGGCCCGGACTGCTCACCCCTGACTCGAGCATGCATCTAGAGG
GCCCTATTCTATAGTGTCACCTAAATGCTAGAGCTCGCTGATCAGCCTCGACTGTGCCTTCTAGTTGCCA
GCCATCTGTTGTTTGCCCCTCCCCCGTGCCTTCCTTGACCCTGGAAGGTGCCACTCCCACTGTCCTTTCC
TAATAAAATGAGGAAATTGCATCGCATTGTCTGAGTAGGTGTCATTCTATTCTGGGGGGTGGGGTGGGGC
AGGACAGCAAGGGGGAGGATTGGGAAGACAATAGCAGGCATGCTGGGGATGCGGTGGGCTCTATGGCTTC
TGAGGCGGAAAGAACCAGCTGGGGCTCTAGGGGGTATCCCC
[124 nt withheld, positions 2142-2265]
C
[91 nt withheld, positions 2267-2357]
A
[49 nt withheld, positions 2359-2407]
CCTTTGACGTTGGAGTCCACGTTCTTT
[37 nt withheld, positions 2435-2471]
ACCCTATCTCGGTCTATTCTTTTGATTTATAAGGGATTTTGCCGATTTCGGCCTATTGGTTAAAAAATGA
GCTGATTTAACAAAAATTTAACGCGAATTAATTCTGTGGAATGTGTGTCAGTTAGGGTGTGGAAAGTCCC
CAGGCTCCCCAGCAGGCAGAAGTATGCAAAGCATGCATCTCAATTAGTCAGCAACCAGGTGTGGAAAGTC
CCCAGGCTCCCCAGCAGGCAGAAGTATGCAAAGCATGCATCTCAATTAGTCAGCAACCATAGTCCCGCCC
CTAACTCCGCCCATCCCGCCCCTAACTCCGCCCAGTTCCGCCCATTCTCCGCCCCATGGCTGACTAATTT
TTTTTATTTATGCAGAGGCCGAGGCCGCCTCTGCCTCTGAGCTATTCCAGAAGTAGTGAGGAGGCTTTTT
TGGAGGCCTAGGCTTTTGCAAAAAGCTCCCGGGAGCTTGTATATCCATTTTCGGATCTGATCAAGAGACA
GGATGAGGATCGTTTCGCATGATTGAACAAGATGGATTGCACGCAGGTTCTCCGGCCGCTTGGGTGGAGA
GGCTATTCGGCTATGACTGGGCACAACAGACAATCGGCTGCTCTGATGCCGCCGTGTTCCGGCTGTCAGC
GCAGGGGCGCCCGGTTCTTTTTGTCAAGACCGACCTGTCCGGTGCCCTGAATGAACTGCAGGACGAGGCA
GCGCGGCTATCGTGGCTGGCCACGACGGGCGTTACTTGCGCAGCTGTGCTCGACGTTGTCACTGAAGCGG
GAAGGGACTGGCTGCTATTGGGCGAAGTGCCGGGGCAGGATCTCCTGTCATCTCACCTTGCTCCTGCCGA
GAAAGTATCCATCATGGCTGATGCAATGCGGCGGCTGCATACGCTTGATCCGGCTACCTGCCCATTCGAC
CACCAAGCGAAACATCGCATCGAGCGAGCACGTACTCGGATGGAAGCCGGTCTTGTCGATCAGGATGATC
TGGACGAAGAGCATCAGGGGCTCGCGCCAGCCGAACTGTTCGCCAGGCTCAAGGCGCGCATGCCCGACGG
CGAGGATCTCGTCGTGACCCATGGCGATGCCTGCTTGCCGAATATCATGGTGGAAAATGGCCGCTTTTCT
GGATTCATCGACTGTGGCCGGCTGGGTGTGGCGGACCGCTATCAGGACATAGCGTTGGCTACCCGTGATA
TTGCTGAAGAGCTTGGCGGCGAATGGGCTGACCGCTTCCTCGTGCTTTACGGTATCGCCGCTCCCGATTC
GCAGCGCATCGCCTTCTATCGCCTTCTTGACGAGTTCTTCTGAGCGGGACTCTGGGGTTCGAAATGACCG
ACCAAGCGACGCCCAACCTGCCATCACGAGATTTCGATTCCACCGCCGCCTTCTATGAAAGGTTGGGCTT
CGGAATCGTTTTCCGGGACGCCGGCTGGATGATCCTCCAGCGCGGGGATCTCATGCTGGAGTTCTTCGCC
CACCCCAACTTGTTTATTGCAGCTTATAATGGTTACAAATAAAGCAATAGCATCACAAATTTCACAAATA
AAGCATTTTTTTCACTGCATTCTAGTTGTGGTTTGTCCAAACTCATCAATGTATCTTATCATGTCTGTAT
ACCGTCGACCTCTAGCTAGAGCTTGGCGTAATCATGGTCATAGCTGTTTCCTGTGTGAAATTGTTATCCG
CTCACAATTCCACACAACATACGAGCCGGAAGCATAAAGTGTAAAGCCTGGGGTGCCTAATGAGTGAGCT
AACTCACATTAATTGCGTTGCGCTCACTGCCCGCTTTCCAGTCGGGAAACCTGTCGTGCCAGCTGCATTA
ATGAATCGGCCAACGCGCGGGGAGAGGCGGTTTGCGTATTGGGCGCTCTTCCGCTTCCTCGCTCACTGAC
TCGCTGCGCTCGGTCGTTCGGCTGCGGCGAGCGGTATCAGCTCACTCAAAGGCGGTAATACGGTTATCCA
CAGAATCAGGGGATAACGCAGGAAAGAACATGTGAGCAAAAGGCCAGCAAAAGGCCAGGAACCGTAAAAA
GGCCGCGTTGCTGGCGTTTTTCCATAGGCTCCGCCCCCCTGACGAGCATCACAAAAATCGACGCTCAAGT
CAGAGGTGGCGAAACCCGACAGGACTATAAAGATACCAGGCGTTTCCCCCTGGAAGCTCCCTCGTGCGCT
CTCCTGTTCCGACCCTGCCGCTTACCGGATACCTGTCCGCCTTTCTCCCTTCGGGAAGCGTGGCGCTTTC
TCATAGCTCACGCTGTAGGTATCTCAGTTCGGTGTAGGTCGTTCGCTCCAAGCTGGGCTGTGTGCACGAA
CCCCCCGTTCAGCCCGACCGCTGCGCCTTATCCGGTAACTATCGTCTTGAGTCCAACCCGGTAAGACACG
ACTTATCGCCACTGGCAGCAGCCACTGGTAACAGGATTAGCAGAGCGAGGTATGTAGGCGGTGCTACAGA
GTTCTTGAAGTGGTGGCCTAACTACGGCTACACTAGAAGAACAGTATTTGGTATCTGCGCTCTGCTGAAG
CCAGTTACCTTCGGAAAAAGAGTTGGTAGCTCTTGATCCGGCAAACAAACCACCGCTGGTAGCGGTGGTT
TTTTTGTTTGCAAGCAGCAGATTACGCGCAGAAAAAAAGGATCTCAAGAAGATCCTTTGATCTTTTCTAC
GGGGTCTGACGCTCAGTGGAACGAAAACTCACGTTAAGGGATTTTGGTCATGAGATTATCAAAAAGGATC
TTCACCTAGATCCTTTTAAATTAAAAATGAAGTTTTAAATCAATCTAAAGTATATATGAGTAAACTTGGT
CTGACAGTTACCAATGCTTAATCAGTGAGGCACCTATCTCAGCGATCTGTCTATTTCGTTCATCCATAGT
TGCCTGACTCCCCGTCGTGTAGATAACTACGATACGGGAGGGCTTACCATCTGGCCCCAGTGCTGCAATG
ATACCGCGAGACCCACGCTCACCGGCTCCAGATTTATCAGCAATAAACCAGCCAGCCGGAAGGGCCGAGC
GCAGAAGTGGTCCTGCAACTTTATCCGCCTCCATCCAGTCTATTAATTGTTGCCGGGAAGCTAGAGTAAG
TAGTTCGCCAGTTAATAGTTTGCGCAACGTTGTTGCCATTGCTACAGGCATCGTGGTGTCACGCTCGTCG
TTTGGTATGGCTTCATTCAGCTCCGGTTCCCAACGATCAAGGCGAGTTACATGATCCCCCATGTTGTGCA
AAAAAGCGGTTAGCTCCTTCGGTCCTCCGATCGTTGTCAGAAGTAAGTTGGCCGCAGTGTTATCACTCAT
GGTTATGGCAGCACTGCATAATTCTCTTACTGTCATGCCATCCGTAAGATGCTTTTCTGTGACTGGTGAG
TACTCAACCAAGTCATTCTGAGAATAGTGTATGCGGCGACCGAGTTGCTCTTGCCCGGCGTCAATACGGG
ATAATACCGCGCCACATAGCAGAACTTTAAAAGTGCTCATCATTGGAAAACGTTCTTCGGGGCGAAAACT
CTCAAGGATCTTACCGCTGTTGAGATCCAGTTCGATGTAACCCACTCGTGCACCCAACTGATCTTCAGCA
TCTTTTACTTTCACCAGCGTTTCTGGGTGAGCAAAAACAGGAAGGCAAAATGCCGCAAAAAAGGGAATAA
GGGCGACACGGAAATGTTGAATACTCATACTCTTCCTTTTTCAATATTATTGAAGCATTTATCAGGGTTA
TTGTCTCATGAGCGGATACATATTTGAATGTATTTAGAAAAATAAACAAATAGGGGTTCCGCGCACATTT
CCCCGAAAAGTGCCACCTGACGTCGACGGATCGGGAGATCTCCCGATCCCCTATGGTGCACTCTCAGTAC
AATCTGCTCTGATGCCGCATAGTTAAGCCAGTATCTGCTCCCTGCTTGTGTGTTGGAGGTCGCTGAGTAG
TGCGCGAGCAAAATTTAAGCTACAACAAGGCAAGGCTTGACCGACAATTGCATGAAGAATCTGCTTAGGG
TTAGGCGTTTTGCGCTGCTTCGCGATGTACGGGCCAGAT
