>Addgene plasmid #100786 | DsRed-CPI-17-T38A | depositor partial sequence | sequence record 197664 | CPI-17-T38A
CCAAGGTGTACGTGAAGCACCCCGCCGACATCCCCGACTACAAGAAGCTGTCCTTCCCCGAGGGCTTCAA
GTGGGAGCGCGTGATGAACTTCGAGGACGGCGGCGTGGCGACCGTGACCCAGGACTCCTCCCTGCAGGAC
GGCTGCTTCATCTACAAGGTGAAGTTCATCGGCGTGAACTTCCCCTCCGACGGCCCCGTGATGCAGAAGA
AGACCATGGGCTGGGAGGCCTCCACCGAGCGCCTGTACCCCCGCGACGGCGTGCTGAAGGGCGAGACCCA
CAAGGCCCTGAAGCTGAAGGACGGCGGCCACTACCTGGTGGAGTTCAAGTCCATCTACATGGCCAAGAAG
CCCGTGCAGCTGCCCGGCTACTACTACGTGGACGCCAAGCTGGACATCACCTCCCACAACGAGGACTACA
CCATCGTGGAGCAGTACGAGCGCACCGAGGGCCGCCACCACCTGTTCCTGGAATTCATGGCAGCTCAGCG
GCTGGGCAAGCGCGTGCTGAGCAAGCTGCAGTCTCCATCGCGGGCCCGCGGGCCAGGGGGCAGTCCCGGG
GGGCTGCAGAAGCGGCACGCGCGCGTCGCCGTCAAGTATGACCGGCGGGAGCTGCAGCGGCGGCTGGACG
TGGAGAAGTGGATCGACGGGCGCCTGGAGGAGCTGTACCGCGGCATGGAGGCAGACATGCCCGATGAGAT
CAACATTGATGAATTGTTGGAGTTAGAGAGTGAAGAGGAGAGAAGCCGGAAAATCCAGGGACTCCTGAAG
TCATGTGGGAAACCTGTCGAGGACTTCATCCAGGAGCTGCTGGCAAAGCTTCAAGGCCTCCACAGGCAGC
CCGGCCTCCGCCAGCCAAGCCCCTCCCACGACGGCAGCCTCAGCCCCCTCCAGGACCGGGCCCGGACTGC
TCAC
